>Addgene plasmid #176998 | TRAPPC10_pLENTI-CAG-IRES-GFP | addgene full sequence | sequence record 350098 | Addgene NGS Result
GACCCGACAGGCCCGAAGGAATAGAAGAAGAAGGTGGAGAGAGAGACAGAGACAGATCCATTCGATTAGT
GAACGGATCGGCACTGCGTGCGCCAATTCTGCAGACAAATGGCAGTATTCATCCACAATTTTAAAAGAAA
AGGGGGGATTGGGGGGTACAGTGCAGGGGAAAGAATAGTAGACATAATAGCAACAGACATACAAACTAAA
GAATTACAAAAACAAATTACAAAAATTCAAAATTTTCGGGTTTATTACAGGGACAGCAGAGATCCAGTTT
GGTTAGTACCGGGCCCGCTCTAGCCCTAGATTTAAATCGATGTACGGGCCAGATATACGCGTTGACATTG
ATTATTGACTAGTTATTAATAGTAATCAATTACGGGGTCATTAGTTCATAGCCCATATATGGAGTTCCGC
GTTACATAACTTACGGTAAATGGCCCGCCTGGCTGACCGCCCAACGACCCCCGCCCATTGACGTCAATAA
TGACGTATGTTCCCATAGTAACGCCAATAGGGACTTTCCATTGACGTCAATGGGTGGAGTATTTACGGTA
AACTGCCCACTTGGCAGTACATCAAGTGTATCATATGCCAAGTACGCCCCCTATTGACGTCAATGACGGT
AAATGGCCCGCCTGGCATTATGCCCAGTACATGACCTTATGGGACTTTCCTACTTGGCAGTACATCTACG
TATTAGTCATCGCTATTACCATGGTCGAGGTGAGCCCCACGTTCTGCTTCACTCTCCCCATCTCCCCCCC
CTCCCCACCCCCAATTTTGTATTTATTTATTTTTTAATTATTTTGTGCAGCGATGGGGGCGGGGGGGGGG
GGGGSGCGCGCCRGGSGGGGSGGGGSGGGGSGRGGGGSGGGGSGGGGCGAGGCGGAGAGGTGCGGCGGCA
GCCAATCAGAGCGGCGCGCTCCGAAAGTTTCCTTTTATGGCGAGGCGGCGGCGGCGGCGGCCCTATAAAA
AGCGAAGCGCGCGGCGGGCGGGAGTCGCTGCGCGCTGCCTTCGCCCCGTGCCCCGCTCCGCCGCCGCCTC
GCGCCGCCCGCCCCGGCTCTGACTGACCGCGTTACTCCCACAGGTGAGCGGGCGGGACGGCCCTTCTCCT
CCGGGCTGTAATTAGCGCTTGGTTTAATGACGGCTTGTTTCTTTTCTGTGGCTGCGTGAAAGCCTTGAGG
GGCTCCGGGAGGGCCCTTTGTGCGGGGGGAGCGGCTCGGGGGGTGCGTGCGTGTGTGTGTGCGTGGGGAG
CGCCGCGTGCGGCTCCGCGCTGCCCGGCGGCTGTGAGCGCTGCGGGCGCGGCGCGGGGCTTTGTGCGCTC
CGCAGTGTGCGCGAGGGGAGCGCGGCCGGGGGCGGTGCCCCGCGGTGCGGGGGGGGCTGCGAGGGGAACA
AAGGCTGCGTGCGGGGTGTGTGCGTGGGGGGGTGAGCAGGGGGTGTGGGCGCGTCGGTCGGGCTGCAACC
CCCCCTGCACCCCCCTCCCCGAGTTGCTGAGCACGGCCCGGCTTCGGGTGCGGGGCTCCGTACGGGGCGT
GGCGCGGGGCTCGCCGTGCCGGGCGGGGGGTGGCGGCAGGTGGGGGTGCCGGGCGGGGCGGGGCCGCCTC
GGGCCGGGGAGGGCTCGGGGGAGGGGCGCGGCGGCCCCCGGAGCGCCGGCGGCTGTCGAGGCGCGGCGAG
CCGCAGCCATTGCCTTTTATGGTAATCGTGCGAGAGGGCGCAGGGACTTCCTTTGTCCCAAATCTGTGCG
GAGCCGAAATCTGGGAGGCGCCGCCGCACCCCCTCTAGCGGGCGCGGGGCGAAGCGGTGCGGCGCCGGCA
GGAAGGAAATGGGCGGGGAGGGCCTTCGTGCGTCGCCGCGCCGCCGTCCCCTTCTCCCTCTCCAGCCTCG
GGGCTGTCCGCGGGGGGACGGCTGCCTTCGGGGGGGACGGGGCAGGGCGGGGTTCGGCTTCTGGCGTGTG
ACCGGCGGCTCTAGAGCCTCTGCTAACCATGTTCATGCCTTCTTCTTTTTCCTACAGCTCCTGGGCAACG
TGCTGGTTATTGTGCTGTCTCATCATTTTGGCAAAGAATTCCCCTAGCCGCGGAATCTAGACTGCCGGAT
CGAATTGTCGACGAATTCGGATCTGGCCAATCACAAGTTTGTACAAAAAAGCAGGCACCATGGACGCCTC
TGAGGAGCCGCTGCCGCCGGTGATCTACACCATGGAGAACAAGCCCATCGTCACCTGTGCTGGAGATCAG
AATTTATTTACCTCTGTTTATCCAACGCTCTCTCAGCAGCTTCCAAGAGAACCAATGGAATGGAGAAGGT
CCTATGGCCGGGCTCCGAAGATGATTCACCTAGAGTCTAACTTTGTTCAATTCAAAGAGGAGCTGCTGCC
CAAAGAAGGAAACAAAGCTCTGCTCACGTTTCCCTTCCTCCATATTTACTGGACAGAGTGCTGTGATACC
GAAGTGTATAAAGCTACAGTAAAAGATGACCTCACCAAGTGGCAGAATGTTCTGAAGGCTCATAGCTCTG
TGGACTGGTTAATAGTGATAGTTGAAAATGATGCCAAGAAAAAAAACAAAACCAACATCCTTCCCCGAAC
CTCTATTGTGGACAAAATAAGAAATGATTTTTGTAATAAACAGAGTGACAGGTGTGTTGTGCTCTCCGAC
CCCTTGAAGGACTCTTCTCGAACTCAGGAATCCTGGAATGCCTTCCTGACCAAACTCAGGACATTGCTTC
TTATGTCTTTTACCAAAAACCTAGGCAAGTTTGAGGATGACATGAGAACCTTGAGGGAGAAGAGGACTGA
GCCAGGCTGGAGCTTTTGTGAATATTTCATGGTTCAGGAGGAGCTTGCCTTTGTTTTCGAGATGCTGCAG
CAGTTCGAGGACGCCCTGGTGCAGTACGACGAACTGGACGCCCTCTTCTCTCAGTATGTGGTCAACTTCG
GGGCCGGGGATGGTGCCAACTGGCTGACTTTTTTCTGCCAGCCAGTGAAGAGCTGGAACGGATTGATCCT
CCGAAAACCCATAGATATGGAGAAGCGGGAATCGATCCAGAGGCGAGAAGCCACCCTGTTAGATCTGCGC
AGTTACCTGTTCTCTCGCCAGTGCACCTTGCTGCTCTTCCTGCAGAGGCCGTGGGAGGTGGCCCAGCGCG
CCCTAGAGCTGCTGCACAACTGCGTGCAGGAACTGAAGCTCTTAGAAGTCTCTGTCCCACCTGGTGCTCT
GGACTGCTGGGTGTTTCTGAGCTGTCTGGAGGTGTTGCAGAGGATAGAAGGCTGCTGTGACCGGGCACAG
ATCGACTCAAACATTGCCCACACTGTGGGGCTATGGAGCTATGCCACAGAAAAGTTAAAGTCCTTGGGCT
ATCTATGTGGACTTGTGTCAGAGAAAGGACCTAACTCAGAAGATCTCAACAGGACAGTTGACCTTTTGGC
AGGTTTGGGAGCTGAGCGACCAGAAACAGCCAACACAGCTCAGAGTCCTTATAAGAAACTGAAAGAAGCA
TTATCGTCAGTGGAAGCTTTTGAAAAACACTACTTAGATTTGTCCCATGCCACCATTGAAATGTATACAA
GCATTGGGAGGATTCGATCTGCTAAGTTTGTTGGAAAAGATCTGGCAGAGTTTTACATGAGGAAAAAGGC
TCCACAAAAGGCAGAAATCTATCTTCAAGGAGCACTGAAAAACTACCTGGCTGAGGGCTGGGCACTCCCC
ATCACACACACAAGGAAGCAGCTGGCCGAATGTCAAAAGCACCTTGGACAAATTGAAAACTACCTGCAGA
CCAGCAGCCTCTTAGCCAGTGACCACCACCTCACTGAAGAGGAGCGCAAGCACTTCTGCCAGGAGATACT
TGACTTTGCCAGCCAGCCGTCAGACAGCCCAGGTCATAAGATAGTGCTACCCATGCATTCCTTTGCACAA
CTGCGAGATCTCCATTTTGATCCCTCCAATGCCGTGGTCCACGTGGGCGGCGTTTTGTGCGTTGAGATAA
CCATGTACAGCCAGATGCCTGTGCCTGTTCACGTGGAGCAGATTGTGGTCAATGTCCACTTCAGCATTGA
GAAAAACAGCTACCGGAAGACTGCGGAGTGGCTTACCAAGCACAAGACGTCCAATGGGATCATTAACTTT
CCACCCGAGACCGCACCTTTCCCTGTATCCCAAAACAGTTTGCCCGCGCTGGAGTTGTATGAAATGTTTG
AGAGAAGCCCATCTGATAACTCCTTGAACACGACTGGGATTATCTGCAGAAACGTCCACATGCTCCTGAG
AAGGCAGGAGAGCAGCTCCTCTCTAGAGATGCCCTCAGGGGTGGCTCTGGAGGAGGGTGCCCACGTGCTG
AGGTGCAGCCACGTGACCCTGGAACCAGGGGCCAACCAGATAACATTCAGGACTCAGGCCAAGGAACCTG
GAACGTATACACTCAGGCAGCTGTGCGCCTCGGTGGGCTCCGTGTGGTTCGTCCTCCCTCACATCTACCC
CATTGTGCAGTACGACGTGTACTCACAGGAGCCCCAGCTGCACGTGGAGCCGCTGGCTGATAGCCTTCTG
GCAGGCATTCCTCAGAGAGTCAAGTTCACTGTCACTACCGGCCATTATACGATAAAGAATGGAGACAGCC
TGCAGCTTAGCAATGCCGAAGCCATGCTCATCCTGTGCCAGGCGGAGAGCAGGGCTGTGGTCTACTCCAA
CACGAGAGAACAGTCTTCTGAGGCCGCGCTCCGGATTCAGTCCTCCGACAAGGTCACGAGCATCAGTCTG
CCTGTTGCGCCTGCGTACCACGTGATCGAATTTGAACTGGAAGTTCTCTCTTTACCTTCAGCCCCAGCAC
TCGGAGGGGAGAGTGACATGCTGGGGATGGCAGAGCCCCACAGGAAGCATAAGGACAAACAGAGAACTGG
CCGCTGCATGGTTACCACAGACCACAAAGTGTCGATTGACTGCCCGTGGTCCATCTACTCCACAGTCATC
GCACTGACCTTCAGCGTACCCTTCAGGACCACACACAGCCTCCTGTCCTCAGGAACACGGAAATATGTTC
AAGTTTGTGTCCAGAATTTGTCAGAACTTGACTTTCAGCTGTCAGATAGTTATCTTGTAGATACCGGTGA
TAGTACCGACCTGCAACTAGTACCACTGAACACGCAGTCCCAGCAGCCCATCTACAGCAAGCAGTCGGTG
TTCTTCGTCTGGGAACTCAAGTGGACAGAAGAGCCTCCCCCTTCTCTGCATTGCCGGTTCTCTGTTGGAT
TTTCCCCAGCTTCTGAGGAACAGCTGTCTATCTCCTTAAAGCCGTATACTTATGAATTTAAAGTGGAAAA
TTTTTTTACATTATACAACGTGAAGGCTGAGATCTTTCCCCCTTCGGGAATGGAGTATTGCAGAACAGGC
TCCCTCTGCTCCCTGGAGGTTTTGATCACGAGGCTCTCAGACCTCTTGGAGGTGGATAAAGATGAAGCAC
TGACTGAATCTGATGAGCATTTTTCGACAAAGCTTATGTATGAAGTTGTCGACAACAGTAGCAACTGGGC
AGTGTGTGGGAAAAGCTGCGGTGTCATCTCCATGCCAGTGGCTGCTCGGGCCACTCACAGGGTCCACATG
GAAGTGATGCCGCTCTTCGCCGGGTATCTCCCCCTGCCCGACGTCAGGCTGTTCAAGTACCTCCCCCATC
ATTCTGCACACTCCTCCCAACTGGACGCTGACAGCTGGATAGAAAACGACAGCCTGTCAGTAGACAAGCA
CGGGGACGACCAGCCGGACAGCAGCAGCCTCAAGAGCAGGGGCAGCGTGCATTCGGCCTGCAGCAGCGAG
CACAAAGGCCTACCCATGCCCCGGCTGCAGGCACTGCCGGCCGGCCAGGTCTTCAACTCCAGCTCGGGCA
CACAAGTCCTGGTCATCCCCAGCCAAGATGACCACGTCCTGGAAGTCAGTGTAACATAGAACCCAGCTTT
CTTGTACAAAGTGGTGGGAGGAGGTGGATCTGGCGACTACAAGGACGACGATGACAAGTGACTCGAGCGG
GATCAATTCCGCCCCCCCCCTAACGTTACTGGCCGAAGCCGCTTGGAATAAGGCCGGTGTGCGTTTGTCT
ATATGTTATTTTCCACCATATTGCCGTCTTTTGGCAATGTGAGGGCCCGGAAACCTGGCCCTGTCTTCTT
GACGAGCATTCCTAGGGGTCTTTCCCCTCTCGCCAAAGGAATGCAAGGTCTGTTGAATGTCGTGAAGGAA
GCAGTTCCTCTGGAAGCTTCTTGAAGACAAACAACGTCTGTAGCGACCCTTTGCAGGCAGCGGAACCCCC
CACCTGGCGACAGGTGCCTCTGCGGCCAAAAGCCACGTGTATAAGATACACCTGCAAAGGCGGCACAACC
CCAGTGCCACGTTGTGAGTTGGATAGTTGTGGAAAGAGTCAAATGGCTCTCCTCAAGCGTATTCAACAAG
GGGCTGAAGGATGCCCAGAAGGTACCCCATTGTATGGGATCTGATCTGGGGCCTCGGTGCACATGCTTTA
CATGTGTTTAGTCGAGGTTAAAAAAACGTCTAGGCCCCCCGAACCACGGGGACGTGGTTTTCCTTTGAAA
AACACGATAATACCATGGTGAGCAAGGGCGAGGAGCTGTTCACCGGGGTGGTGCCCATCCTGGTCGAGCT
GGACGGCGACGTAAACGGCCACAAGTTCAGCGTGTCCGGCGAGGGCGAGGGCGATGCCACCTACGGCAAG
CTGACCCTGAAGTTCATCTGCACCACCGGCAAGCTGCCCGTGCCCTGGCCCACCCTCGTGACCACCCTGA
CCTACGGCGTGCAGTGCTTCAGCCGCTACCCCGACCACATGAAGCAGCACGACTTCTTCAAGTCCGCCAT
GCCCGAAGGCTACGTCCAGGAGCGCACCATCTTCTTCAAGGACGACGGCAACTACAAGACCCGCGCCGAG
GTGAAGTTCGAGGGCGACACCCTGGTGAACCGCATCGAGCTGAAGGGCATCGACTTCAAGGAGGACGGCA
ACATCCTGGGGCACAAGCTGGAGTACAACTACAACAGCCACAACGTCTATATCATGGCCGACAAGCAGAA
GAACGGCATCAAGGTGAACTTCAAGATCCGCCACAACATCGAGGACGGCAGCGTGCAGCTCGCCGACCAC
TACCAGCAGAACACCCCCATCGGCGACGGCCCCGTGCTGCTGCCCGACAACCACTACCTGAGCACCCAGT
CCGCCCTGAGCAAAGACCCCAACGAGAAGCGCGATCACATGGTCCTGCTGGAGTTCGTGACCGCCGCCGG
GATCACTCTCGGCATGGACGAGCTGTACAAGTAAAGCGGCCGCGACTCTAGAGTCGACCTGCAGGCATGC
AAGCTTCAGGTAGCCGGCTAACGTTATCAAGCTTATCGATAATCAACCTCTGGATTACAAAATTTGTGAA
AGATTGACTGGTATTCTTAACTATGTTGCTCCTTTTACGCTATGTGGATACGCTGCTTTAATGCCTTTGT
ATCATGCTATTGCTTCCCGTATGGCTTTCATTTTCTCCTCCTTGTATAAATCCTGGTTGCTGTCTCTTTA
TGAGGAGTTGTGGCCCGTTGTCAGGCAACGTGGCGTGGTGTGCACTGTGTTTGCTGACGCAACCCCCACT
GGTTGGGGCATTGCCACCACCTGTCAGCTCCTTTCCGGGACTTTCGCTTTCCCCCTCCCTATTGCCACGG
CGGAACTCATCGCCGCCTGCCTTGCCCGCTGCTGGACAGGGGCTCGGCTGTTGGGCACTGACAATTCCGT
GGTGTTGTCGGGGAAATCATCGTCCTTTCCTTGGCTGCTCGCCTGTGTTGCCACCTGGATTCTGCGCGGG
ACGTCCTTCTGCTACGTCCCTTCGGCCCTCAATCCAGCGGACCTTCCTTCCCGCGGCCTGCTGCCGGCTC
TGCGGCCTCTTCCGCGTCTTCGCCTTCGCCCTCAGACGAGTCGGATCTCCCTTTGGGCCGCCTCCCCGCA
TCGATACCGTCGACCTCGATCGAGACCTAGAAAAACATGGAGCAATCACAAGTAGCAATACAGCAGCTAC
CAATGCTGATTGTGCCTGGCTAGAAGCACAAGAGGAGGAGGAGGTGGGTTTTCCAGTCACACCTCAGGTA
CCTTTAAGACCAATGACTTACAAGGCAGCTGTAGATCTTAGCCACTTTTTAAAAGAAAAGGGGGGACTGG
AAGGGCTAATTCACTCCCAACGAAGACAAGATCTGCTTTTTGCTTGTACTGGGTCTCTCTGGTTAGACCA
GATCTGAGCCTGGGAGCTCTCTGGCTAACTAGGGAACCCACTGCTTAAGCCTCAATAAAGCTTGCCTTGA
GTGCTTCAAGTAGTGTGTGCCCGTCTGTTGTGTGACTCTGGTAACTAGAGATCCCTCAGACCCTTTTAGT
CAGTGTGGAAAATCTCTAGCAGTAGTAGTTCATGTCATCTTATTATTCAGTATTTATAACTTGCAAAGAA
ATGAATATCAGAGAGTGAGAGGAACTTGTTTATTGCAGCTTATAATGGTTACAAATAAAGCAATAGCATC
ACAAATTTCACAAATAAAGCATTTTTTTCACTGCATTCTAGTTGTGGTTTGTCCAAACTCATCAATGTAT
CTTATCATGTCTGGCTCTAGCTATCCCGCCCCTAACTCCGCCCATCCCGCCCCTAACTCCGCCCAGTTCC
GCCCATTCTCCGCCCCATGGCTGACTAATTTTTTTTATTTATGCAGAGGCCGAGGCCGCCTCGGCCTCTG
AGCTATTCCAGAAGTAGTGAGGAGGCTTTTTTGGAGGCCTAGGGACGTACCCAATTCGCCCTATAGTGAG
TCGTATTAGCATGTGAGCAAAAGGCCAGCATAAATCAAAAGAATAGACCGAGATAGGGT
[37 nt withheld, positions 8880-8916]
AAAGAACGTGGACTCCAACGTCAAAGG
[49 nt withheld, positions 8944-8992]
T
[91 nt withheld, positions 8994-9084]
G
[124 nt withheld, positions 9086-9209]
CAGGTGGCACTTTTCGGGGAAATGTGCGCGGAACCCCTATTTGTTTATTTTTCTAAATACATTCAAATAT
GTATCCGCTCATGAGACAATAACCCTGATAAATGCTTCAATAATATTGAAAAAGGAAGAGTATGAGTATT
CAACATTTCCGTGTCGCCCTTATTCCCTTTTTTGCGGCATTTTGCCTTCCTGTTTTTGCTCACCCAGAAA
CGCTGGTGAAAGTAAAAGATGCTGAAGATCAGTTGGGTGCACGAGTGGGTTACATCGAACTGGATCTCAA
CAGCGGTAAGATCCTTGAGAGTTTTCGCCCCGAAGAACGTTTTCCAATGATGAGCACTTTTAAAGTTCTG
CTATGTGGCGCGGTATTATCCCGTATTGACGCCGGGCAAGAGCAACTCGGTCGCCGCATACACTATTCTC
AGAATGACTTGGTTGAGTACTCACCAGTCACAGAAAAGCATCTTACGGATGGCATGACAGTAAGAGAATT
ATGCAGTGCTGCCATAACCATGAGTGATAACACTGCGGCCAACTTACTTCTGACAACGATCGGAGGACCG
AAGGAGCTAACCGCTTTTTTGCACAACATGGGGGATCATGTAACTCGCCTTGATCGTTGGGAACCGAAGC
TGAATGAAGCCATACCAAACGACGAGCGTGACACCACGATGCCTGTAGCAATGGCAACAACGTTGCGCAA
ACTATTAACTGGCGAACTACTTACTCTAGCTTCCCGGCAACAATTAATAGACTGGATGGAGGCGGATAAA
GTTGCAGGACCACTTCTGCGCTCGGCCCTTCCGGCTGGCTGGTTTATTGCTGATAAATCTGGAGCCGGTG
AGCGTGGGTCTCGCGGTATCATTGCAGCACTGGGGCCAGATGGTAAGCCCTCCCGTATCGTAGTTATCTA
CACGACGGGGAGTCAGGCAACTATGGATGAACGAAATAGACAGATCGCTGAGATAGGTGCCTCACTGATT
AAGCATTGGTAACTGTCAGACCAAGTTTACTCATATATACTTTAGATTGATTTAAAACTTCATTTTTAAT
TTAAAAGGATCTAGGTGAAGATCCTTTTTGATAATCTCATGACCAAAATCCCTTAACGTGAGTTTTCGTT
CCACTGAGCGTCAGACCCCGTAGAAAAGATCAAAGGATCTTCTTGAGATCCTTTTTTTCTGCGCGTAATC
TGCTGCTTGCAAACAAAAAAACCACCGCTACCAGCGGTGGTTTGTTTGCCGGATCAAGAGCTACCAACTC
TTTTTCCGAAGGTAACTGGCTTCAGCAGAGCGCAGATACCAAATACTGTTCTTCTAGTGTAGCCGTAGTT
AGGCCACCACTTCAAGAACTCTGTAGCACCGCCTACATACCTCGCTCTGCTAATCCTGTTACCAGTGGCT
GCTGCCAGTGGCGATAAGTCGTGTCTTACCGGGTTGGACTCAAGACGATAGTTACCGGATAAGGCGCAGC
GGTCGGGCTGAACGGGGGGTTCGTGCACACAGCCCAGCTTGGAGCGAACGACCTACACCGAACTGAGATA
CCTACAGCGTGAGCTATGAGAAAGCGCCACGCTTCCCGAAGGGAGAAAGGCGGACAGGTATCCGGTAAGC
GGCAGGGTCGGAACAGGAGAGCGCACGAGGGAGCTTCCAGGGGGAAACGCCTGGTATCTTTATAGTCCTG
TCGGGTTTCGCCACCTCTGACTTGAGCGTCGATTTTTGTGATGCTCGTCAGGGGGGCGGAGCCTATGGAA
AAACGCCAGCAACGCGGCCTTTTTACGGTTCCTGGCCTTTTGCTGGCCTTTTGCTCACATGTTCTTTCCT
GCGTTATCCCCTGATTCTGTGGATAACCGTATTACCGCCATGCATTAGTTATTAATAGTAATCAATTACG
GGGTCATTAGTTCATAGCCCATATATGGAGTTCCGCGTTACATAACTTACGGTAAATGGCCCGCCTGGCT
GACCGCCCAACGACCCCCGCCCATTGACGTCAATAATGACGTATGTTCCCATAGTAACGCCAATAGGGAC
TTTCCATTGACGTCAATGGGTGGAGTATTTACGGTAAACTGCCCACTTGGCAGTACATCAAGTGTATCAT
ATGCCAAGTACGCCCCCTATTGACGTCAATGACGGTAAATGGCCCGCCTGGCATTATGCCCAGTACATGA
CCTTATGGGACTTTCCTACTTGGCAGTACATCTACGTATTAGTCATCGCTATTACCATGGTGATGCGGTT
TTGGCAGTACATCAATGGGCGTGGATAGCGGTTTGACTCACGGGGATTTCCAAGTCTCCACCCCATTGAC
GTCAATGGGAGTTTGTTTTGGCACCAAAATCAACGGGACTTTCCAAAATGTCGTAACAACTCCGCCCCAT
TGACGCAAATGGGCGGTAGGCGTGTACGGTGGGAGGTCTATATAAGCAGCGCGTTTTGCCTGTACTGGGT
CTCTCTGGTTAGACCAGATCTGAGCCTGGGAGCTCTCTGGCTAACTAGGGAACCCACTGCTTAAGCCTCA
ATAAAGCTTGCCTTGAGTGCTTCAAGTAGTGTGTGCCCGTCTGTTGTGTGACTCTGGTAACTAGAGATCC
CTCAGACCCTTTTAGTCAGTGTGGAAAATCTCTAGCAGTGGCGCCCGAACAGGGACTTGAAAGCGAAAGG
GAAACCAGAGGAGCTCTCTCGACGCAGGACTCGGCTTGCTGAAGCGCGCACGGCAAGAGGCGAGGGGCGG
CGACTGGTGAGTACGCCAAAAATTTTGACTAGCGGAGGCTAGAAGGAGAGAGATGGGTGCGAGAGCGTCA
GTATTAAGCGGGGGAGAATTAGATCGCGATGGGAAAAAATTCGGTTAAGGCCAGGGGGAAAGAAAAAATA
TAAATTAAAACATATAGTATGGGCAAGCAGGGAGCTAGAACGATTCGCAGTTAATCCTGGCCTGTTAGAA
ACATCAGAAGGCTGTAGACAAATACTGGGACAGCTACAACCATCCCTTCAGACAGGATCAGAAGAACTTA
GATCATTATATAATACAGTAGCAACCCTCTATTGTGTGCATCAAAGGATAGAGATAAAAGACACCAAGGA
AGCTTTAGACAAGATAGAGGAAGAGCAAAACAAAAGTAAGACCACCGCACAGCAAGCGGCCGGCCGCTGA
TCTTCAGACCTGGAGGAGGAGATATGAGGGACAATTGGAGAAGTGAATTATATAAATATAAAGTAGTAAA
AATTGAACCATTAGGAGTAGCACCCACCAAGGCAAAGAGAAGAGTGGTGCAGAGAGAAAAAAGAGCAGTG
GGAATAGGAGCTTTGTTCCTTGGGTTCTTGGGAGCAGCAGGAAGCACTATGGGCGCAGCGTCAATGACGC
TGACGGTACAGGCCAGACAATTATTGTCTGGTATAGTGCAGCAGCAGAACAATTTGCTGAGGGCTATTGA
GGCGCAACAGCATCTGTTGCAACTCACAGTCTGGGGCATCAAGCAGCTCCAGGCAAGAATCCTGGCTGTG
GAAAGATACCTAAAGGATCAACAGCTCCTGGGGATTTGGGGTTGCTCTGGAAAACTCATTTGCACCACTG
CTGTGCCTTGGAATGCTAGTTGGAGTAATAAATCTCTGGAACAGATTTGGAATCACACGACCTGGATGGA
GTGGGACAGAGAAATTAACAATTACACAAGCTTAATACACTCCTTAATTGAAGAATCGCAAAACCAGCAA
GAAAAGAATGAACAAGAATTATTGGAATTAGATAAATGGGCAAGTTTGTGGAATTGGTTTAACATAACAA
ATTGGCTGTGGTATATAAAATTATTCATAATGATAGTAGGAGGCTTGGTAGGTTTAAGAATAGTTTTTGC
TGTACTTTCTATAGTGAATAGAGTTAGGCAGGGATATTCACCATTATCGTTTCAGACCCACCTCCCAACC
CCGAGGG
Features (pLannotate 1.2.2; 29 found; start..end, strand, type, name):
    129..246     +  misc_feature   cPPT/CTS: central polypurine tract and central termination sequence of HIV-1
    344..723     +  enhancer       CMV enhancer: human cytomegalovirus immediate early enhancer
    725..1000    +  promoter       chicken β-actin promoter: No description available
   1001..2017    +  intron         chimeric intron: chimera between introns from chicken β-actin and rabbit β-globin
   2134..2154    +  protein_bind   attB1: mutant version of attB; core recombination site for the Gateway® BP reaction BP Clonase™
   2160..5936    +  CDS            TRAPPC10: TPC10_HUMAN - Also known as EHOC1, TMEM1. Experimental evidence at protein level: Swiss-Prot protein existence level 1. Specific subunit of the TRAPP (transport protein particle) II complex, a highly conserved vesicle tethering complex that functions in late Golgi trafficking as a membrane tether. From Homo sapiens (Human).
   5941..5965    -  protein_bind   attB2: mutant version of attB; recombination site for the Gateway® BP reaction BP Clonase™
   5988..6008    +  CDS            FLAG (fragment): FLAG® epitope tag, followed by an enterokinase cleavage site
   6032..6592    +  misc_feature   IRES: internal ribosome entry site (IRES) of the encephalomyocarditis virus (EMCV)
   6595..7314    +  CDS            EGFP: the original enhanced GFP (Yang et al., 1996) mammalian codon-optimized
   7326..7356    +  misc_feature   MCS (fragment): pUC18/19 multiple cloning site
   7391..7979    +  misc_feature   WPRE: woodchuck hepatitis virus posttranscriptional regulatory element
   7980..7999    +  misc_feature   MCS (fragment): pBluescript multiple cloning site
   8001..8186    +  CDS            nef (fragment): NEF_HV1Z2 - Experimental evidence at protein level: Swiss-Prot protein existence level 1. Extracellular Nef protein targets CD4(+) T-lymphocytes for apoptosis by interacting with CXCR4 surface receptors. From Human immunodeficiency virus type 1 group M subtype D (isolate Z2/CDC-Z34) (HIV-1).
   8188..8421    +  LTR            3' LTR (ΔU3): self-inactivating 3' long terminal repeat (LTR) from HIV-1
   8493..8614    +  polyA_signal   SV40 poly(A) signal: SV40 polyadenylation signal
   8654..8789    +  rep_origin     SV40 ori: SV40 origin of replication
   8810..8828    -  promoter       T7 promoter: promoter for bacteriophage T7 RNA polymerase
   8851..9209    -  rep_origin     f1 ori (sequence partly withheld): f1 bacteriophage origin of replication; arrow indicates direction of (+) strand synthesis
   9236..9340    +  promoter       AmpR promoter: bla
   9341..10201   +  CDS            AmpR: β-lactamase; bla; confers resistance to ampicillin, carbenicillin, and related antibiotics
  10372..10960   +  rep_origin     ori: high-copy-number ColE1/pMB1/pBR322/pUC origin of replication
  11135..11438   +  enhancer       CMV enhancer: human cytomegalovirus immediate early enhancer
  11439..11638   +  promoter       CMV promoter: human cytomegalovirus (CMV) immediate early promoter
  11656..11836   +  LTR            5' LTR (truncated): truncated 5' long terminal repeat (LTR) from HIV-1
  11883..12008   +  misc_feature   HIV-1 Ψ: packaging signal of human immunodeficiency virus type 1
  11992..12330   +  CDS            HIV-1 gag (fragment): gag protein from human immunodeficiency virus 1; gag
  12505..12738   +  misc_feature   RRE: The Rev response element (RRE) of HIV-1 allows for Rev-dependent mRNA export from the nucleus to the cytoplasm.
  13115..79      +  CDS            Rev (fragment) (across the origin): human immunodeficiency virus 1 (HIV-1) Rev protein; rev; enhances nuclear export of unspliced and incompletely spliced viral mRNAs
