[The description below was written by a language model from this plasmid's Addgene catalogue record and pLannotate feature annotations shown in this document.]
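Description:
TRAPPC10_pLENTI-CAG-IRES-GFP is a lentiviral transfer plasmid of about 13.1 kb for expressing human TRAPPC10 (also called TMEM1 or EHOC1) in mammalian cells. TRAPPC10 is a subunit of the TRAPP II vesicle-tethering complex, which acts in late Golgi trafficking. The backbone is a Gateway-compatible plenti-CAG-gate-FLAG-IRES-GFP vector in which the original kanamycin marker was replaced by AmpR. In bacteria the plasmid replicates from a ColE1/pUC-type origin under ampicillin selection, and an f1 ori and an SV40 ori are also present. Although the origin is annotated as a high-copy type, the catalogue lists the plasmid as low copy and propagated in a recombination-stabilising strain, as is common for LTR-containing vectors.

The viral genome is transcribed from a CMV enhancer/promoter fused to a truncated HIV-1 5' LTR, a layout typical of Tat-independent, third-generation designs. It carries the Ψ packaging signal, a gag fragment, RRE and cPPT/CTS, and ends in a self-inactivating ΔU3 3' LTR followed by an SV40 poly(A) signal. The internal cassette uses the CAG promoter (CMV enhancer, chicken β-actin promoter and chimeric intron) to drive the roughly 3.8 kb TRAPPC10 ORF. The ORF was transferred from a commercial ORF clone by Gateway recombination and is flanked by attB1 and attB2. A FLAG sequence, annotated only as a fragment, lies downstream of attB2; the record does not state whether it is fused in frame to TRAPPC10. An EMCV IRES then allows EGFP to be translated from the same transcript, marking transduced or transfected cells, and a WPRE enhances expression. The plasmid was made for an overexpression screen of chromosome 21 genes that looked for modulators of Sonic hedgehog signalling relevant to Down syndrome.
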