Addgene plasmid #176998: TRAPPC10_pLENTI-CAG-IRES-GFP
Purpose: Mammalian lentiviral expression vector encoding TRAPPC10
Depositing lab: Roger Reeves. Depositing organization: Johns Hopkins University and School of Medicine. Publication: Overexpression screen of chromosome 21 genes reveals modulators of Sonic hedgehog signaling relevant to Down syndrome. Moyer AJ, Fernandez FX, Li Y, Klinedinst DK, Florea LD, Kazuki Y, Oshimura M, Reeves RH. Dis Model Mech. 2023 Apr 1;16(4):dmm049712. doi: 10.1242/dmm.049712. Epub 2023 Apr 13. PubMed 36995257.
Backbone
  Vector backbone: plenti-CAG-gate-FLAG-IRES-GFP
  Backbone manufacturer: Derived from Addgene #107398; KanR replaced with AmpR
  Backbone size w/o insert (bp): 9341
  Vector type: Lentiviral
Growth in bacteria
  Bacterial resistance: Ampicillin, 100 μg/mL
  Growth temperature: 30°C
  Growth strain: NEB Stable
  Copy number: Low Copy
Gene/Insert
  Gene/Insert name: TRAPPC10 (alt names: TMEM1; EHOC1)
  Species: H. sapiens (human)
  Insert size (bp): 3789
  Entrez Gene: TRAPPC10 (a.k.a. EHOC-1, EHOC1, GT334, NEDMISS, TMEM1, TRS130, TRS30)
  Promoter: CAG
  Cloning method: Gateway Cloning
Resource information
  A portion of this plasmid was derived from a plasmid made by: ThermoFisher, Ultimate ORF Clone IOH53207
Terms and licenses: Academic/Nonprofit Terms; Industry Terms: Not Available to Industry
How to cite: TRAPPC10_pLENTI-CAG-IRES-GFP was a gift from Roger Reeves (Addgene plasmid # 176998 ; http://n2t.net/addgene:176998 ; RRID:Addgene_176998)
